Addgene plasmid #54803: mCherry-miniSOG-N1
Purpose: (Empty Backbone) Localization: N1 Cloning Vector, Excitation: 448 / 473, Emission: 500 / 528
Depositing lab: Michael Davidson. Depositing organization: Florida State University, Tallahassee. Publication: A genetically encoded tag for correlated light and electron microscopy of intact cells, tissues, and organisms. Shu X, Lev-Ram V, Deerinck TJ, Qi Y, Ramko EB, Davidson MW, Jin Y, Ellisman MH, Tsien RY. PLoS Biol. 2011 Apr;9(4):e1001041. doi: 10.1371/journal.pbio.1001041. Epub 2011 Apr 5. PubMed 21483721.
Backbone
  Vector backbone: mCherry-miniSOG-N1
  Backbone size (bp): 5500
  Vector type: Mammalian Expression
  Selectable markers: Neomycin (select with G418)
  Tag / fusion protein: mCherry-miniSOG (C terminal on backbone)
Growth in bacteria
  Bacterial resistance: Kanamycin, 50 μg/mL
  Growth temperature: 37°C
  Growth strain: DH5alpha
  Copy number: High Copy
Gene/Insert
  Gene/Insert name: None
  Tag / fusion protein: mCherry-miniSOG (C terminal on backbone)
Terms and licenses: Academic/Nonprofit Terms; Industry Terms: Not Available to Industry
Depositor comments: . Excitation = 448 / 473; Emission = 500 / 528
How to cite: mCherry-miniSOG-N1 was a gift from Michael Davidson (Addgene plasmid # 54803 ; http://n2t.net/addgene:54803 ; RRID:Addgene_54803)
