[The description below was written by a language model from this plasmid's Addgene catalogue record.]
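Description:
mCherry-miniSOG-N1 is an empty mammalian expression backbone of about 5.5 kb, built in the "N1" cloning-vector format, in which a gene of interest is placed upstream of the tag so that the expressed protein carries the tag at its C terminus. The record lists no insert. The payload is the tandem mCherry-miniSOG fusion tag already present on the backbone. The plasmid is maintained at high copy in standard E. coli cloning strains under kanamycin selection, and transfected mammalian cells can be selected with G418 through the neomycin resistance marker. The catalogue entry does not state the promoter, polyadenylation signal or origins of replication, and no feature table is available to confirm them.

The tag combines two reporters with complementary roles. mCherry is a monomeric red fluorescent protein used for conventional live or fixed-cell fluorescence imaging. miniSOG is a small flavin-binding green fluorescent protein that generates singlet oxygen when illuminated with blue light. That singlet oxygen can locally polymerise diaminobenzidine into an osmiophilic deposit visible by electron microscopy. The recorded excitation peaks (448 / 473 nm) and emission peaks (500 / 528 nm) correspond to the miniSOG component rather than to mCherry.

In line with the associated publication on a genetically encoded tag for correlated light and electron microscopy, the vector serves as a starting point for making C-terminal fusions. The localisation of such a fusion can be followed by fluorescence and then resolved at ultrastructural level in the same cells or tissues.
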