>Addgene plasmid #54803 | mCherry-miniSOG-N1 | addgene partial sequence | sequence record 91097 | CMV-F 5'-CGCAAATGGGCGGTAGGCGTG-3'
GTGAACCGTCAGATCCGCTAGCGCTACCGGACTCAGATCTCGAGCTCAAGCTTCGAATTCTGCAGCTCGA
CGGTACCGCGGGCCCGGGATCCACCGGTCGCCACCATGGTGAGCAAGGGCGAGGAGGATAACATGGCCAT
CATCAAGGAGTTCATGCGCTTCAAGGTGCACATGGAGGGCTCCGTGAACGGCCACGAGTTCGAGATCGAG
GGCGAGGGCGAGGGCCGCCCCTACGAGGGCACCCAGACCGCCAAGCTGAAGGTGACCAAGGGTGGCCCCC
TGCCCTTCGCCTGGGACATCCTGTCCCCTCAGTTCATGTACGGCTCCAAGGCCTACGTGAAGCACCCCGC
CGACATCCCCGACTACTTGAAGCTGTCCTTCCCCGAGGGCTTCAAGTGGGAGCGCGTGATGAACTTCGAG
GACGGCGGCGTGGTGACCGTGACCCAGGACTCCTCCCTGCAGGACGGCGAGTTCATCTACAAGGTGAAGC
TGCGCGGCACCAACTTCCCCTCCGACGGCCCCGTAATGCAGAAGAAGACCATGGGCTGGGAGGCCTCCTC
CGAGCGGATGTACCCCGAGGACGGCGCCCTGAAGGGCGAGATCAAGCA
